>Addgene plasmid #1141 | mPrP-pDN | addgene partial sequence | sequence record 35741 | GAL1 5'-AATATACCTCTATACTTTAACGTC-3'
TTACTTTTTTAAAGTCCCCAAGAGTAGTCTCAAGGGAAAAAGCGTATCAAACATACCATGTTTTTCAACA
GACTAAGCGCTGGCAAGCTGCTGGTACCACTCTCCGTGGTCCTGTACGCCCTTTTCGTGGTAATATTACC
TTTACAGAATTCTTTCCACTCCTCCAATGTTTTAGTTAGAGGTGCCGATGATATCGATAAAAAGCGGCCA
AAGCCTGGAGGGTGGAACACCGGTGGAAGCCGGTATCCCGGGCAGGGAAGCCCTGGAGGCAACCGTTACC
CACCTCAGGGTGGCACCTGGGGGCAGCCCCACGGTGGTGGCTGGGGACAACCCCATGGGGGCAGCTGGGG
ACAACCTCATGGTGGTAGTTGGGGTCAGCCCCATGGCGGTGGATGGGGCCAAGGAGGGGGTACCCATAAT
CAGTGGAACAAGCCCAGCAAACCAAAAACCAACCTCAAGCATGTGGCAGGGGCTGCGGCAGCTGGGGCAG
TAGTGGGGGGCCTTGGTGGCTACATGCTGGGGAGCGCCATGAGCAGGCCCATGATCCATTTTGGCAACGA
CTGGGAGGACCGCTACTACCGTGAAAACATGTACCGCTACCCTAACCAAGTGTACTACAGGCCAGTGGAT
CAGTACAGCAACCAGAACAACTTCGTGCACGACTGCGTCAATATCACCATCAAGCAGCACACGGTCACCA
CCACCACCAAGGGGGAGAACTTCACCGAGACCGATGTGAAGATGATGGAGCGCGTGGTGGAGCAGATGTG
CGTCACCCAGTACCAGAAGGAGTCCCAGGCCTATTACGACGGGAGAAGATCCAGCTGATAATCTAGATAA
TCTCTGCTTTTGTG
