>Addgene plasmid #1141 | mPrP-pDN | addgene partial sequence | sequence record 35743 | mPrP-F 5'-CAGCAACCAGAACAACTTCG
CACCACCACCACCAAGGGGGAGAACTTCACCGAGACCGATGTGAAGATGATGGAGCGCGTGGTGGAGCAG
ATGTGCGTCACCCAGTACCAGAAGGAGTCCCAGGCCTATTACGACGGGAGAAGATCCAGCTGATAATCTA
GATAATCTCTGCTTTTGTGCGCGCATGTTTATGTATGTACCTCTCTCTCTATTTCTATTTTTAAACCACC
CTCTCAATAAAATAAAAATAATAAAGTATTTTTAAGGAAAAGACGTGTTTAAGCACTGACTTTATCTACT
TTTTGTACGTTTTCATTGATATAATGTGTTTTGTCTCTCCCTTTTCTACGAAAATTTCAAAAATTGACCA
AAAAAGGGAATATATATACGAAAAACTATTATATTTATATATCATAGTGTTGATAAAAAATGTTTATCCA
TTGGACCGTGTATCATATGATCATCTCTTCATCGCTTTTCAGTTTTATAGGTTTATGCAATTGCCCTTCT
TGGGAGGATCTTGTAGAACCGCCATTAGAATTTGAGGCATGCACCATTCCTTGCGGCGGCGGTGCTCAAC
GGCCTCAACCTACTACTGGGCTGCTTCCTAATGCAGGAGTCGCATAAGGGAGAGCGTCGACCGATGCCCT
TGAGAGCCTTCAAACCCAGTCAGCTCCTTCCGGTGGGCGCGGGGCATGACTATCGTCGCCGCACTTATGA
CTGTCTTCTTTATCATGCAACTCGTAGGACAGGTGCCGGCAGCGCTCTGGGTCATTTTCGGCGAGGACCG
CTTTCGCTGGAGCGCGACGATGATCGGCCTGTCGCTTGCGGTATTCGGAATCTTGCACGCCCTCGCTCAA
GCCTTCGTCACTGGTCCCG
