[The description below was written by a language model from this plasmid's Addgene catalogue record.]
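Description:
mPrP-pDN is a yeast expression plasmid built on the pDN182 backbone, a centromeric (CEN) vector that is maintained at low copy number in yeast. It is propagated in E. coli under ampicillin selection. The record does not state the yeast selectable marker, the bacterial copy number or the total size. The depositor supplied no sequence, so the details of the construct rest on the catalogue description alone.

The insert encodes residues 23–231 of the mouse prion protein (Prnp). This corresponds to the mature polypeptide without its native N-terminal signal peptide and C-terminal GPI-anchor signal. The coding region is fused downstream of the signal sequence of yeast Kar2, the ER-lumenal BiP homologue, which should direct the protein into the yeast endoplasmic reticulum and secretory pathway. Cloning left two extra residues, isoleucine and aspartate, at the junction between the Kar2 signal sequence and PrP. Expression is driven by a Gal promoter, so it is induced by galactose and repressed by glucose. The PrP fragment replaces the GFP reporter of the parental pDN182. It sits between ClaI and XbaI sites that were both preserved, so it can be excised or exchanged with these enzymes.

The associated publication concerns de novo formation of a PrPSc-like conformation in living cells. Consistent with that work, the plasmid is suited to controlled expression of ER-targeted mammalian PrP in yeast to study its folding, processing and conformational conversion. The ER-targeted form could be compared with PrP variants directed to other cellular compartments, although the record does not describe such companion constructs.
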