Addgene plasmid #1141: mPrP-pDN
Depositing lab: Susan Lindquist. Publication: De novo generation of a PrPSc-like conformation in living cells. Ma J, Lindquist S. Nat Cell Biol 1999 Oct;1(6):358-61. 10.1038/14053 PubMed 10559963.
Backbone
  Vector backbone: pDN182
  Vector type: Yeast Expression
Growth in bacteria
  Bacterial resistance: Ampicillin, 100 μg/mL
  Growth temperature: 37°C
  Growth strain: DH5alpha
  Copy number: Unknown
Gene/Insert
  Gene/Insert name: PrP (alt name: mouse prion protein)
  Species: M. musculus (mouse)
  Mutation: mPrP(23-231) fused with KAR2 signal seqence under the control of Gal promoter in a CEN plasmid (replacing the GFP in pDN182, #6637). Insert can be cleaved out by ClaI and XbaI. Two extra amino acids, I, D, included in the juction between PrP and Kar2 signal seqence. NO SEQUENCE PROVIDED BY CREATOR.
  GenBank ID: NT_039207
  Entrez Gene: Prnp (a.k.a. CD230, PrP, PrP<C>, PrPC, PrPSc, Prn-i, Prn-p, Sinc, prP27-30, prP33-35C)
  Cloning method: Restriction Enzyme; 5′ cloning site Cla1 (not destroyed); 3′ cloning site Xba1 (not destroyed)
  Sequencing primers: 5′ n/a; 3′ n/a
Resource information
  A portion of this plasmid was derived from a plasmid made by: unknown
Terms and licenses: Academic/Nonprofit Terms; Industry Terms: Not Available to Industry
How to cite: mPrP-pDN was a gift from Susan Lindquist (Addgene plasmid # 1141)
